>Addgene plasmid #229949 | pcDNA3-luxKOk | addgene full sequence | sequence record 456851 | Addgene NGS Result
GTTTGCGTATTGGGCGCTCTTCCGCTTCCTCGCTCACTGACTCGCTGCGCTCGGTCGTTCGGCTGCGGCG
AGCGGTATCAGCTCACTCAAAGGCGGTAATACGGTTATCCACAGAATCAGGGGATAACGCAGGAAAGAAC
ATGTGAGCAAAAGGCCAGCAAAAGGCCAGGAACCGTAAAAAGGCCGCGTTGCTGGCGTTTTTCCATAGGC
TCCGCCCCCCTGACGAGCATCACAAAAATCGACGCTCAAGTCAGAGGTGGCGAAACCCGACAGGACTATA
AAGATACCAGGCGTTTCCCCCTGGAAGCTCCCTCGTGCGCTCTCCTGTTCCGACCCTGCCGCTTACCGGA
TACCTGTCCGCCTTTCTCCCTTCGGGAAGCGTGGCGCTTTCTCATAGCTCACGCTGTAGGTATCTCAGTT
CGGTGTAGGTCGTTCGCTCCAAGCTGGGCTGTGTGCACGAACCCCCCGTTCAGCCCGACCGCTGCGCCTT
ATCCGGTAACTATCGTCTTGAGTCCAACCCGGTAAGACACGACTTATCGCCACTGGCAGCAGCCACTGGT
AACAGGATTAGCAGAGCGAGGTATGTAGGCGGTGCTACAGAGTTCTTGAAGTGGTGGCCTAACTACGGCT
ACACTAGAAGAACAGTATTTGGTATCTGCGCTCTGCTGAAGCCAGTTACCTTCGGAAAAAGAGTTGGTAG
CTCTTGATCCGGCAAACAAACCACCGCTGGTAGCGGTGGTTTTTTTGTTTGCAAGCAGCAGATTACGCGC
AGAAAAAAAGGATCTCAAGAAGATCCTTTGATCTTTTCTACGGGGTCTGACGCTCAGTGGAACGAAAACT
CACGTTAAGGGATTTTGGTCATGAGATTATCAAAAAGGATCTTCACCTAGATCCTTTTAAATTAAAAATG
AAGTTTTAAATCAATCTAAAGTATATATGAGTAAACTTGGTCTGACAGTTACCAATGCTTAATCAGTGAG
GCACCTATCTCAGCGATCTGTCTATTTCGTTCATCCATAGTTGCCTGACTCCCCGTCGTGTAGATAACTA
CGATACGGGAGGGCTTACCATCTGGCCCCAGTGCTGCAATGATACCGCGAGACCCACGCTCACCGGCTCC
AGATTTATCAGCAATAAACCAGCCAGCCGGAAGGGCCGAGCGCAGAAGTGGTCCTGCAACTTTATCCGCC
TCCATCCAGTCTATTAATTGTTGCCGGGAAGCTAGAGTAAGTAGTTCGCCAGTTAATAGTTTGCGCAACG
TTGTTGCCATTGCTACAGGCATCGTGGTGTCACGCTCGTCGTTTGGTATGGCTTCATTCAGCTCCGGTTC
CCAACGATCAAGGCGAGTTACATGATCCCCCATGTTGTGCAAAAAAGCGGTTAGCTCCTTCGGTCCTCCG
ATCGTTGTCAGAAGTAAGTTGGCCGCAGTGTTATCACTCATGGTTATGGCAGCACTGCATAATTCTCTTA
CTGTCATGCCATCCGTAAGATGCTTTTCTGTGACTGGTGAGTACTCAACCAAGTCATTCTGAGAATAGTG
TATGCGGCGACCGAGTTGCTCTTGCCCGGCGTCAATACGGGATAATACCGCGCCACATAGCAGAACTTTA
AAAGTGCTCATCATTGGAAAACGTTCTTCGGGGCGAAAACTCTCAAGGATCTTACCGCTGTTGAGATCCA
GTTCGATGTAACCCACTCGTGCACCCAACTGATCTTCAGCATCTTTTACTTTCACCAGCGTTTCTGGGTG
AGCAAAAACAGGAAGGCAAAATGCCGCAAAAAAGGGAATAAGGGCGACACGGAAATGTTGAATACTCATA
CTCTTCCTTTTTCAATATTATTGAAGCATTTATCAGGGTTATTGTCTCATGAGCGGATACATATTTGAAT
GTATTTAGAAAAATAAACAAATAGGGGTTCCGCGCACATTTCCCCGAAAAGTGCCACCTGACGTCGACGG
ATCGGGAGATCTCCCGATCCCCTATGGTGCACTCTCAGTACAATCTGCTCTGATGCCGCATAGTTAAGCC
AGTATCTGCTCCCTGCTTGTGTGTTGGAGGTCGCTGAGTAGTGCGCGAGCAAAATTTAAGCTACAACAAG
GCAAGGCTTGACCGACAATTGCATGAAGAATCTGCTTAGGGTTAGGCGTTTTGCGCTGCTTCGCGATGTA
CGGGCCAGATATACGCGTTGACATTGATTATTGACTAGTTATTAATAGTAATCAATTACGGGGTCATTAG
TTCATAGCCCATATATGGAGTTCCGCGTTACATAACTTACGGTAAATGGCCCGCCTGGCTGACCGCCCAA
CGACCCCCGCCCATTGACGTCAATAATGACGTATGTTCCCATAGTAACGCCAATAGGGACTTTCCATTGA
CGTCAATGGGTGGAGTATTTACGGTAAACTGCCCACTTGGCAGTACATCAAGTGTATCATATGCCAAGTA
CGCCCCCTATTGACGTCAATGACGGTAAATGGCCCGCCTGGCATTATGCCCAGTACATGACCTTATGGGA
CTTTCCTACTTGGCAGTACATCTACGTATTAGTCATCGCTATTACCATGGTGATGCGGTTTTGGCAGTAC
ATCAATGGGCGTGGATAGCGGTTTGACTCACGGGGATTTCCAAGTCTCCACCCCATTGACGTCAATGGGA
GTTTGTTTTGGCACCAAAATCAACGGGACTTTCCAAAATGTCGTAACAACTCCGCCCCATTGACGCAAAT
GGGCGGTAGGCGTGTACGGTGGGAGGTCTATATAAGCAGAGCTCTCTGGCTAACTAGAGAACCCACTGCT
TACTGGCTTATCGAAATTAATACGACTCACTATAGGGAGACCCAAGCTGGCTAGCGTTTAAACTTAAGCT
TGCCGCCACCATGACCGACGAGGAGATCGCCGAGTTCGTGAAGGCCTTCTACGAGGCCCTTGACGCTGGA
GACGCTGAGACAGCTGCTGACCTGCTGTTCGGAGCCGGATGCAAGGAGATTCACCTGTGGGACGGCACCG
TGTTCACCAGCAAGGAAGGCTTCGAGACATGGTTCAAGAAGCTGCAGAGCGCCGTGACCGGCGCCAAGAG
AAAGATCGAGAGCGTGGAGATCAAGGACGGCGAGGCCGTGGTGAAGCTGACCCTGACTGCTACATACAAG
GCCACCGGCAAGAAGTTCGTCGTGGAGCTGGAGCACACCTTCACCTTCGACAGAGAGAGGAACGAGCTGG
TCGAGGTGAAGGTGACCGCCACCCCTATCCTGCCCGAGATGAAGATGAGATACTACATGGACGGCAGCGT
GAACGGCCACGAGTTCACCATCGAGGGAGAAGGGACAGGCAGACCTTACGAGGGCCACCAGGAAATGACC
CTGAGAGTGACAATGGCCGAGGGCGGTCCCATGCCCTTCGCTTTCGATCTGGTTAGCCACGTGTTCTGCT
ACGGGCACAGAGTGTTCACAAAGTACCCCGAGGAGATCCCCGACTACTTCAAGCAGGCTTTCCCCGAAGG
CCTGAGCTGGGAGAGAAGCCTGGAGTTTGAGGACGGAGGAAGCGCTAGCGTGTCCGCCCACATCAGCTTG
AGGGGCAACACCTTCTACCACAAAAGCAAGTTCACAGGCGTTAACTTCCCCGCCGACGGCCCCATCATGC
AGAATCAGAGCGTGGACTGGGAACCTAGCACCGAGAAGATCACCGCAAGCGACGGCGTGCTGAAGGGCGA
TGTCACAATGTACCTGAAGCTGGAAGGCGGCGGCAACCACAAGTGCCAGTTCAAGACCACATACAAGGCC
GCCAAAGAGATCCTGGAGATGCCCGGCGACCACTACATCGGCCACAGACTGGTGCGGAAGACAGAGGGAA
ACATCACCGAGCAGGTGGAGGATGCCGTGGCCCACAGCTAACTCGAGTCTAGAGGGCCCGTTTAAACCCG
CTGATCAGCCTCGACTGTGCCTTCTAGTTGCCAGCCATCTGTTGTTTGCCCCTCCCCCGTGCCTTCCTTG
ACCCTGGAAGGTGCCACTCCCACTGTCCTTTCCTAATAAAATGAGGAAATTGCATCGCATTGTCTGAGTA
GGTGTCATTCTATTCTGGGGGGTGGGGTGGGGCAGGACAGCAAGGGGGAGGATTGGGAAGACAATAGCAG
GCATGCTGGGGATGCGGTGGGCTCTATGGCTTCTGAGGCGGAAAGAACCAGCTGGGGCTCTAGGGGGTAT
CCCC
[124 nt withheld, positions 4205-4328]
C
[91 nt withheld, positions 4330-4420]
A
[49 nt withheld, positions 4422-4470]
CCTTTGACGTTGGAGTCCACGTTCTTT
[37 nt withheld, positions 4498-4534]
ACCCTATCTCGGTCTATTCTTTTGATTTATAAGGGATTTTGCCGATTTCGGCCTATTGGTTAAAAAATGA
GCTGATTTAACAAAAATTTAACGCGAATTAATTCTGTGGAATGTGTGTCAGTTAGGGTGTGGAAAGTCCC
CAGGCTCCCCAGCAGGCAGAAGTATGCAAAGCATGCATCTCAATTAGTCAGCAACCAGGTGTGGAAAGTC
CCCAGGCTCCCCAGCAGGCAGAAGTATGCAAAGCATGCATCTCAATTAGTCAGCAACCATAGTCCCGCCC
CTAACTCCGCCCATCCCGCCCCTAACTCCGCCCAGTTCCGCCCATTCTCCGCCCCATGGCTGACTAATTT
TTTTTATTTATGCAGAGGCCGAGGCCGCCTCTGCCTCTGAGCTATTCCAGAAGTAGTGAGGAGGCTTTTT
TGGAGGCCTAGGCTTTTGCAAAAAGCTCCCGGGAGCTTGTATATCCATTTTCGGATCTGATCAAGAGACA
GGATGAGGATCGTTTCGCATGATTGAACAAGATGGATTGCACGCAGGTTCTCCGGCCGCTTGGGTGGAGA
GGCTATTCGGCTATGACTGGGCACAACAGACAATCGGCTGCTCTGATGCCGCCGTGTTCCGGCTGTCAGC
GCAGGGGCGCCCGGTTCTTTTTGTCAAGACCGACCTGTCCGGTGCCCTGAATGAACTGCAGGACGAGGCA
GCGCGGCTATCGTGGCTGGCCACGACGGGCGTTCCTTGCGCAGCTGTGCTCGACGTTGTCACTGAAGCGG
GAAGGGACTGGCTGCTATTGGGCGAAGTGCCGGGGCAGGATCTCCTGTCATCTCACCTTGCTCCTGCCGA
GAAAGTATCCATCATGGCTGATGCAATGCGGCGGCTGCATACGCTTGATCCGGCTACCTGCCCATTCGAC
CACCAAGCGAAACATCGCATCGAGCGAGCACGTACTCGGATGGAAGCCGGTCTTGTCGATCAGGATGATC
TGGACGAAGAGCATCAGGGGCTCGCGCCAGCCGAACTGTTCGCCAGGCTCAAGGCGCGCATGCCCGACGG
CGAGGATCTCGTCGTGACCCATGGCGATGCCTGCTTGCCGAATATCATGGTGGAAAATGGCCGCTTTTCT
GGATTCATCGACTGTGGCCGGCTGGGTGTGGCGGACCGCTATCAGGACATAGCGTTGGCTACCCGTGATA
TTGCTGAAGAGCTTGGCGGCGAATGGGCTGACCGCTTCCTCGTGCTTTACGGTATCGCCGCTCCCGATTC
GCAGCGCATCGCCTTCTATCGCCTTCTTGACGAGTTCTTCTGAGCGGGACTCTGGGGTTCGAAATGACCG
ACCAAGCGACGCCCAACCTGCCATCACGAGATTTCGATTCCACCGCCGCCTTCTATGAAAGGTTGGGCTT
CGGAATCGTTTTCCGGGACGCCGGCTGGATGATCCTCCAGCGCGGGGATCTCATGCTGGAGTTCTTCGCC
CACCCCAACTTGTTTATTGCAGCTTATAATGGTTACAAATAAAGCAATAGCATCACAAATTTCACAAATA
AAGCATTTTTTTCACTGCATTCTAGTTGTGGTTTGTCCAAACTCATCAATGTATCTTATCATGTCTGTAT
ACCGTCGACCTCTAGCTAGAGCTTGGCGTAATCATGGTCATAGCTGTTTCCTGTGTGAAATTGTTATCCG
CTCACAATTCCACACAACATACGAGCCGGAAGCATAAAGTGTAAAGCCTGGGGTGCCTAATGAGTGAGCT
AACTCACATTAATTGCGTTGCGCTCACTGCCCGCTTTCCAGTCGGGAAACCTGTCGTGCCAGCTGCATTA
ATGAATCGGCCAACGCGCGGGGAGAGGCG
Features (pLannotate 1.2.2; 20 found; start..end, strand, type, name):
    200..788     -  rep_origin     ori: high-copy-number ColE1/pMB1/pBR322/pUC origin of replication
    959..1819    -  CDS            AmpR: β-lactamase; bla; confers resistance to ampicillin, carbenicillin, and related antibiotics
   1820..1924    -  promoter       AmpR promoter: bla
   1983..2035    -  misc_feature   bom (fragment): basis of mobility region from pBR322
   2190..2569    +  enhancer       CMV enhancer: human cytomegalovirus immediate early enhancer
   2570..2773    +  promoter       CMV promoter: human cytomegalovirus (CMV) immediate early promoter
   2769..2802    +  LTR            5' LTR (truncated) (fragment): truncated 5' long terminal repeat (LTR) from HIV-1
   2818..2836    +  promoter       T7 promoter: promoter for bacteriophage T7 RNA polymerase
   3247..3888    +  CDS            mKO&kappa;: mKO&kappa; is a basic (constitutively fluorescent) orange fluorescent protein published in 2008, derived from Verrillofungia concinna. It has low acid sensitivity.
   3935..4159    +  polyA_signal   bGH poly(A) signal: bovine growth hormone polyadenylation signal
   4163..4184    +  promoter       SV40 promoter (fragment): SV40 enhancer and early promoter
   4205..4633    +  rep_origin     f1 ori (sequence partly withheld): f1 bacteriophage origin of replication; arrow indicates direction of (+) strand synthesis
   4647..4976    +  promoter       SV40 promoter: SV40 enhancer and early promoter
   5043..5834    +  CDS            neo: KKA2_KLEPN - Also known as kan, nptII. Experimental evidence at protein level: Swiss-Prot protein existence level 1. Resistance to kanamycin, neomycin, paromomycin, ribostamycin, butirosin and gentamicin B. From Klebsiella pneumoniae.
   5858..6016    +  CDS            ble (fragment): BLE_KLEPN - Experimental evidence at protein level: Swiss-Prot protein existence level 1. Binding protein with a strong affinity to the bleomycin family of antibiotics. Binds to CL990; an antimitotic-antibiotic compound. From Klebsiella pneumoniae.
   6011..6132    +  polyA_signal   SV40 poly(A) signal: SV40 polyadenylation signal
   6205..6221    -  protein_bind   lac operator: The lac repressor binds to the lac operator to inhibit transcription in E. coli. This inhibition can be relieved by adding lactose or isopropyl-β-D-thiogalactopyranoside (IPTG). lac repressor encoded by lacI
   6229..6259    -  promoter       lac promoter: promoter for the E. coli lac operon
   6274..6295    -  protein_bind   CAP binding site: CAP binding activates transcription in the presence of cAMP. E. coli catabolite activator protein
   6308..17      -  CDS            lacI (fragment) (across the origin): lac repressor; lacI; The lac repressor binds to the lac operator to inhibit transcription in E. coli. This inhibition can be relieved by adding lactose or isopropyl-β-D-thiogalactopyranoside (IPTG).
