[The description below was written by a language model from this plasmid's Addgene catalogue record and pLannotate feature annotations shown in this document.]
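Description:
pcDNA3-luxKOk is a mammalian expression plasmid built on the Invitrogen pcDNA3 backbone. It carries a synthetic insert of about 1 kb, luxKOk, giving a sequenced total of 6,383 nt. In E. coli it is maintained as a high-copy plasmid through a ColE1/pUC-type origin and selected with ampicillin via the β-lactamase gene. An f1 phage origin is also present. For mammalian cells, the backbone provides a neomycin phosphotransferase cassette driven by the SV40 enhancer/early promoter and terminated by an SV40 poly(A) signal, which allows G418 selection of stable transfectants. The short annotated fragments (ble, lacI, lac promoter/operator, a truncated HIV-1 LTR match, bom) appear to be backbone remnants or partial similarity hits rather than functional payload elements.

The expression cassette consists of the human CMV immediate-early enhancer and promoter, a T7 promoter just upstream of the insert (also the forward sequencing primer site), the luxKOk open reading frame, and the bovine growth hormone polyadenylation signal. According to the catalogue entry, luxKOk fuses the de novo designed luciferase neoLux1.2 to the orange fluorescent protein mKOκ. Only the mKOκ portion is recognised by the automated annotation. The unannotated stretch between the T7 promoter and mKOκ presumably encodes the designed luciferase, which would place it at the N-terminus, though the record does not state the orientation explicitly. In this probe, energy from the luciferase reaction is passed by resonance energy transfer to mKOκ, shifting the emission maximum to about 562 nm. The construct is intended for expressing this spectrally shifted reporter in mammalian cells, in the context of multiplexed bioluminescence imaging.
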