Addgene plasmid #229949: pcDNA3-luxKOk
Purpose: Mammalian expression of a de novo designed, FRET-based neoLux1.2-mKOk fusion bioluminescent probe (max. Em=562nm)
Depositing lab: Andy Yeh. Depositing organization: University of California, Santa Cruz. Publication: De novo luciferases enable multiplexed bioluminescence imaging. Chen JY-H, Shi Q, Peng X, Habimana JdD, Wang J, Sobolewski W, Yeh AH-W. Chem. 2025 Mar 13;11(3):102346. doi: 10.1016/j.chempr.2024.10.013. Epub 2024 Nov 12. PubMed 40417169.
Backbone
  Vector backbone: pcDNA3
  Backbone manufacturer: Invitrogen
  Backbone size w/o insert (bp): 5372
  Vector type: Mammalian Expression
Growth in bacteria
  Bacterial resistance: Ampicillin, 100 μg/mL
  Growth temperature: 37°C
  Growth strain: DH5alpha
  Copy number: High Copy
Gene/Insert
  Gene/Insert name: luxKOk
  Species: Synthetic
  Insert size (bp): 1011
  Promoter: CMV
  Cloning method: Gibson Cloning
  Sequencing primers: 5′ T7; 3′ BGH Reverse
Terms and licenses: Academic/Nonprofit Terms; Industry Terms: Not Available to Industry
How to cite: pcDNA3-luxKOk was a gift from Andy Yeh (Addgene plasmid # 229949 ; http://n2t.net/addgene:229949 ; RRID:Addgene_229949)
