>Addgene plasmid #229949 | pcDNA3-luxKOk | depositor partial sequence | sequence record 451947 | LuxKOk
ATGACCGACGAGGAGATCGCCGAGTTCGTGAAGGCCTTCTACGAGGCCCTTGACGCTGGAGACGCTGAGA
CAGCTGCTGACCTGCTGTTCGGAGCCGGATGCAAGGAGATTCACCTGTGGGACGGCACCGTGTTCACCAG
CAAGGAAGGCTTCGAGACATGGTTCAAGAAGCTGCAGAGCGCCGTGACCGGCGCCAAGAGAAAGATCGAG
AGCGTGGAGATCAAGGACGGCGAGGCCGTGGTGAAGCTGACCCTGACTGCTACATACAAGGCCACCGGCA
AGAAGTTCGTCGTGGAGCTGGAGCACACCTTCACCTTCGACAGAGAGAGGAACGAGCTGGTCGAGGTGAA
GGTGACCGCCACCCCTATCCTGCCCGAGATGAAGATGAGATACTACATGGACGGCAGCGTGAACGGCCAC
GAGTTCACCATCGAGGGAGAAGGGACAGGCAGACCTTACGAGGGCCACCAGGAAATGACCCTGAGAGTGA
CAATGGCCGAGGGCGGTCCCATGCCCTTCGCTTTCGATCTGGTTAGCCACGTGTTCTGCTACGGGCACAG
AGTGTTCACAAAGTACCCCGAGGAGATCCCCGACTACTTCAAGCAGGCTTTCCCCGAAGGCCTGAGCTGG
GAGAGAAGCCTGGAGTTTGAGGACGGAGGAAGCGCTAGCGTGTCCGCCCACATCAGCTTGAGGGGCAACA
CCTTCTACCACAAAAGCAAGTTCACAGGCGTTAACTTCCCCGCCGACGGCCCCATCATGCAGAATCAGAG
CGTGGACTGGGAACCTAGCACCGAGAAGATCACCGCAAGCGACGGCGTGCTGAAGGGCGATGTCACAATG
TACCTGAAGCTGGAAGGCGGCGGCAACCACAAGTGCCAGTTCAAGACCACATACAAGGCCGCCAAAGAGA
TCCTGGAGATGCCCGGCGACCACTACATCGGCCACAGACTGGTGCGGAAGACAGAGGGAAACATCACCGA
GCAGGTGGAGGATGCCGTGGCCCACAGCTAA
